>Addgene plasmid #19290 | pGL2Basic-EcadK1 | addgene full sequence | sequence record 169373 | Addgene NGS result
AACTTGTTTATTGCAGCTTATAATGGTTACAAATAAAGCAATAGCATCACAAATTTCACAAATAAAGCAT
TTTTTTCACTGCATTCTAGTTGTGGTTTGTCCAAACTCATCAATGTATCTTATGGTACTGTAACTGAGCT
AACATAACCCGGGAGGTACCGAGCTCGTCCGCGCTGCTGATTGGCTGTGGCCGGCAGGTGAACCCTCAGC
CAATCAGCGGTACGGGGGGCGGTGCCTCCGGGGCTCACCTGGCTGCAGCCACGCACCCCCTCTCAGTGGC
GTCGGAACTGCAAAGCACCTGTGAGCTTGCGGAAGTCAGTTCAGACTCCAGCCCGCTCCAGCCCGGCCCG
ACCCGACCGCACCCGGCGCCTGCCCTCGCTCGGCGTCCCCGGCAGCCACCCAAGCTTGGCATTCCGGTAC
TGTTGGTAAAATGGAAGACGCCAAAAACATAAAGAAAGGCCCGGCGCCATTCTATCCTCTAGAGGATGGA
ACCGCTGGAGAGCAACTGCATAAGGCTATGAAGAGATACGCCCTGGTTCCTGGAACAATTGCTTTTACAG
ATGCACATATCGAGGTGAACATCACGTACGCGGAATACTTCGAAATGTCCGTTCGGTTGGCAGAAGCTAT
GAAACGATATGGGCTGAATACAAATCACAGAATCGTCGTATGCAGTGAAAACTCTCTTCAATTCTTTATG
CCGGTGTTGGGCGCGTTATTTATCGGAGTTGCAGTTGCGCCCGCGAACGACATTTATAATGAACGTGAAT
TGCTCAACAGTATGAACATTTCGCAGCCTACCGTAGTGTTTGTTTCCAAAAAGGGGTTGCAAAAAATTTT
GAACGTGCAAAAAAAATTACCAATAATCCAGAAAATTATTATCATGGATTCTAAAACGGATTACCAGGGA
TTTCAGTCGATGTACACGTTCGTCACATCTCATCTACCTCCCGGTTTTAATGAATACGATTTTGTACCAG
AGTCCTTTGATCGTGACAAAACAATTGCACTGATAATGAATTCCTCTGGATCTACTGGGTTACCTAAGGG
TGTGGCCCTTCCGCATAGAACTGCCTGCGTCAGATTCTCGCATGCCAGAGATCCTATTTTTGGCAATCAA
ATCATTCCGGATACTGCGATTTTAAGTGTTGTTCCATTCCATCACGGTTTTGGAATGTTTACTACACTCG
GATATTTGATATGTGGATTTCGAGTCGTCTTAATGTATAGATTTGAAGAAGAGCTGTTTTTACGATCCCT
TCAGGATTACAAAATTCAAAGTGCGTTGCTAGTACCAACCCTATTTTCATTCTTCGCCAAAAGCACTCTG
ATTGACAAATACGATTTATCTAATTTACACGAAATTGCTTCTGGGGGCGCACCTCTTTCGAAAGAAGTCG
GGGAAGCGGTTGCAAAACGCTTCCATCTTCCAGGGATACGACAAGGATATGGGCTCACTGAGACTACATC
AGCTATTCTGATTACACCCGAGGGGGATGATAAACCGGGCGCGGTCGGTAAAGTTGTTCCATTTTTTGAA
GCGAAGGTTGTGGATCTGGATACCGGGAAAACGCTGGGCGTTAATCAGAGAGGCGAATTATGTGTCAGAG
GACCTATGATTATGTCCGGTTATGTAAACAATCCGGAAGCGACCAACGCCTTGATTGACAAGGATGGATG
GCTACATTCTGGAGACATAGCTTACTGGGACGAAGACGAACACTTCTTCATAGTTGACCGCTTGAAGTCT
TTAATTAAATACAAAGGATATCAGGTGGCCCCCGCTGAATTGGAATCGATATTGTTACAACACCCCAACA
TCTTCGACGCGGGCGTGGCAGGTCTTCCCGACGATGACGCCGGTGAACTTCCCGCCGCCGTTGTTGTTTT
GGAGCACGGAAAGACGATGACGGAAAAAGAGATCGTGGATTACGTCGCCAGTCAAGTAACAACCGCGAAA
AAGTTGCGCGGAGGAGTTGTGTTTGTGGACGAAGTACCGAAAGGTCTTACCGGAAAACTCGACGCAAGAA
AAATCAGAGAGATCCTCATAAAGGCCAAGAAGGGCGGAAAGTCCAAATTGTAAAATGTAACTGTATTCAG
CGATGACGAAATTCTTAGCTATTGTAATACTGCGATGAGTGGCAGGGCGGGGCGTAATTTTTTTAAGGCA
GTTATTGGTGCCCTTAAACGCCTGGTTGCTACGCCTGAATAAGTGATAATAAGCGGATGAATGGCAGAAA
TTCGCCGGATCTTTGTGAAGGAACCTTACTTCTGTGGTGTGACATAATTGGACAAACTACCTACAGAGAT
TTAAAGCTCTAAGGTAAATATAAAATTTTTAAGTGTATAATGTGTTAAACTACTGATTCTAATTGTTTGT
GTATTTTAGATTCCAACCTATGGAACTGATGAATGGGAGCAGTGGTGGAATGCCTTTAATGAGGAAAACC
TGTTTTGCTCAGAAGAAATGCCATCTAGTGATGATGAGGCTACTGCTGACTCTCAACATTCTACTCCTCC
AAAAAAGAAGAGAAAGGTAGAAGACCCCAAGGACTTTCCTTCAGAATTGCTAAGTTTTTTGAGTCATGCT
GTGTTTAGTAATAGAACTCTTGCTTGCTTTGCTATTTACACCACAAAGGAAAAAGCTGCACTGCTATACA
AGAAAATTATGGAAAAATATTCTGTAACCTTTATAAGTAGGCATAACAGTTATAATCATAACATACTGTT
TTTTCTTACTCCACACAGGCATAGAGTGTCTGCTATTAATAACTATGCTCAAAAATTGTGTACCTTTAGC
TTTTTAATTTGTAAAGGGGTTAATAAGGAATATTTGATGTATAGTGCCTTGACTAGAGATCATAATCAGC
CATACCACATTTGTAGAGGTTTTACTTGCTTTAAAAAACCTCCCACACCTCCCCCTGAACCTGAAACATA
AAATGAATGCAATTGTTGTTGTTAACTTGTTTATTGCAGCTTATAATGGTTACAAATAAAGCAATAGCAT
CACAAATTTCACAAATAAAGCATTTTTTTCACTGCATTCTAGTTGTGGTTTGTCCAAACTCATCAATGTA
TCTTATCATGTCTGGATCCGTCGACCGATGCCCTTGAGAGCCTTCAACCCAGTCAGCTCCTTCCGGTGGG
CGCGGGGCATGACTATCGTCGCCGCACTTATGACTGTCTTCTTTATCATGCAACTCGTAGGACAGGTGCC
GGCAGCGCTCTTCCGCTTCCTCGCTCACTGACTCGCTGCGCTCGGTCGTTCGGCTGCGGCGAGCGGTATC
AGCTCACTCAAAGGCGGTAATACGGTTATCCACAGAATCAGGGGATAACGCAGGAAAGAACATGTGAGCA
AAAGGCCAGCAAAAGGCCAGGAACCGTAAAAAGGCCGCGTTGCTGGCGTTTTTCCATAGGCTCCGCCCCC
CTGACGAGCATCACAAAAATCGACGCTCAAGTCAGAGGTGGCGAAACCCGACAGGACTATAAAGATACCA
GGCGTTTCCCCCTGGAAGCTCCCTCGTGCGCTCTCCTGTTCCGACCCTGCCGCTTACCGGATACCTGTCC
GCCTTTCTCCCTTCGGGAAGCGTGGCGCTTTCTCATAGCTCACGCTGTAGGTATCTCAGTTCGGTGTAGG
TCGTTCGCTCCAAGCTGGGCTGTGTGCACGAACCCCCCGTTCAGCCCGACCGCTGCGCCTTATCCGGTAA
CTATCGTCTTGAGTCCAACCCGGTAAGACACGACTTATCGCCACTGGCAGCAGCCACTGGTAACAGGATT
AGCAGAGCGAGGTATGTAGGCGGTGCTACAGAGTTCTTGAAGTGGTGGCCTAACTACGGCTACACTAGAA
GAACAGTATTTGGTATCTGCGCTCTGCTGAAGCCAGTTACCTTCGGAAAAAGAGTTGGTAGCTCTTGATC
CGGCAAACAAACCACCGCTGGTAGCGGTGGTTTTTTTGTTTGCAAGCAGCAGATTACGCGCAGAAAAAAA
GGATCTCAAGAAGATCCTTTGATCTTTTCTACGGGGTCTGACGCTCAGTGGAACGAAAACTCACGTTAAG
GGATTTTGGTCATGAGATTATCAAAAAGGATCTTCACCTAGATCCTTTTAAATTAAAAATGAAGTTTTAA
ATCAATCTAAAGTATATATGAGTAAACTTGGTCTGACAGTTACCAATGCTTAATCAGTGAGGCACCTATC
TCAGCGATCTGTCTATTTCGTTCATCCATAGTTGCCTGACTCCCCGTCGTGTAGATAACTACGATACGGG
AGGGCTTACCATCTGGCCCCAGTGCTGCAATGATACCGCGAGACCCACGCTCACCGGCTCCAGATTTATC
AGCAATAAACCAGCCAGCCGGAAGGGCCGAGCGCAGAAGTGGTCCTGCAACTTTATCCGCCTCCATCCAG
TCTATTAATTGTTGCCGGGAAGCTAGAGTAAGTAGTTCGCCAGTTAATAGTTTGCGCAACGTTGTTGCCA
TTGCTACAGGCATCGTGGTGTCACGCTCGTCGTTTGGTATGGCTTCATTCAGCTCCGGTTCCCAACGATC
AAGGCGAGTTACATGATCCCCCATGTTGTGCAAAAAAGCGGTTAGCTCCTTCGGTCCTCCGATCGTTGTC
AGAAGTAAGTTGGCCGCAGTGTTATCACTCATGGTTATGGCAGCACTGCATAATTCTCTTACTGTCATGC
CATCCGTAAGATGCTTTTCTGTGACTGGTGAGTACTCAACCAAGTCATTCTGAGAATAGTGTATGCGGCG
ACCGAGTTGCTCTTGCCCGGCGTCAATACGGGATAATACCGCGCCACATAGCAGAACTTTAAAAGTGCTC
ATCATTGGAAAACGTTCTTCGGGGCGAAAACTCTCAAGGATCTTACCGCTGTTGAGATCCAGTTCGATGT
AACCCACTCGTGCACCCAACTGATCTTCAGCATCTTTTACTTTCACCAGCGTTTCTGGGTGAGCAAAAAC
AGGAAGGCAAAATGCCGCAAAAAAGGGAATAAGGGCGACACGGAAATGTTGAATACTCATACTCTTCCTT
TTTCAATATTATTGAAGCATTTATCAGGGTTATTGTCTCATGAGCGGATACATATTTGAATGTATTTAGA
AAAATAAACAAATAGGGGTTCCGCGCACATTTCCCCGAAAAGTGCCACCTG
[124 nt withheld, positions 5162-5285]
C
[91 nt withheld, positions 5287-5377]
A
[49 nt withheld, positions 5379-5427]
CCTTTGACGTTGGAGTCCACGTTCTTT
[37 nt withheld, positions 5455-5491]
ACCCTATCTCGGTCTATTCTTTTGATTTATAAGGGATTTTGCCGATTTCGGCCTATTGGTTAAAAAATGA
GCTGATTTAACAAAAATTTAACGCGAATTTTAACAAAATATTAACGCTTACAATTTGCCATTCGCCATTC
AGGCTGCGCAACTGTTGGGAAGGGCGATCGGTGCGGGCCTCTTCGCTATTACGCCAGCCCAAGCTACCAT
GATAAGTAAGTAATATTAAGGTACGTGGAGGTTTTACTTGCTTTAAAAAACCTCCCACACCTCCCCCTGA
ACCTGAAACATAAAATGAATGCAATTGTTGTTGTT
Features (pLannotate 1.2.2; 14 found; start..end, strand, type, name):
      1..122     +  polyA_signal   SV40 poly(A) signal: SV40 polyadenylation signal
    431..2080    +  CDS            LUCI_PHOPY: Experimental evidence at protein level: Swiss-Prot protein existence level 1. Produces green light with a wavelength of 562 nm. From Photinus pyralis (Common eastern firefly) (Lampyris pyralis).
   2128..2158    +  CDS            CmR (fragment): chloramphenicol acetyltransferase confers resistance to chloramphenicol
   2248..2322    +  CDS            small t antigen (fragment): SV40 (simian virus 40) small t antigen
   2324..2389    +  intron         small t intron: SV40 (simian virus 40) small t antigen intron
   2519..2539    +  CDS            SV40 NLS: nuclear localization signal of SV40 (simian virus 40) large T antigen
   2858..2941    +  CDS            large T antigen (fragment): large T antigen from SV40 (simian virus 40)
   2964..3098    +  polyA_signal   SV40 poly(A) signal: SV40 polyadenylation signal
   3099..3231    +  CDS            TcR (fragment): tetracycline efflux protein; tet; confers resistance to tetracycline
   3411..3999    -  rep_origin     ori: high-copy-number ColE1/pMB1/pBR322/pUC origin of replication
   4170..5030    -  CDS            AmpR: β-lactamase; bla; confers resistance to ampicillin, carbenicillin, and related antibiotics
   5031..5135    -  promoter       AmpR promoter: bla
   5162..5590    +  rep_origin     f1 ori (sequence partly withheld): f1 bacteriophage origin of replication; arrow indicates direction of (+) strand synthesis
   5622..5689    -  CDS            lacZα (fragment): LacZα fragment of β-galactosidase; lacZ fragment
