[The description below was written by a language model from this plasmid's Addgene catalogue record and pLannotate feature annotations shown in this document.]
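Description:
pGL2Basic-EcadK1 is a promoter-reporter plasmid built on the promoterless pGL2Basic luciferase vector and used for transient transfection of mammalian cells. It is maintained in E. coli through a high-copy ColE1/pUC-type origin and selected with ampicillin via the β-lactamase gene and its own promoter. An f1 phage origin is also present, which allows single-stranded DNA production. The short fragments annotated as CmR, TcR and lacZα are backbone remnants rather than functional markers.

The insert is a 233 bp piece of the human E-cadherin proximal promoter, spanning -108 to +125, cloned between SacI and HindIII sites that both remain intact. It is not annotated in the feature table, but by the cloning scheme it lies in the unannotated stretch immediately upstream of the firefly (Photinus pyralis) luciferase coding sequence. Because the backbone supplies no eukaryotic promoter or enhancer, luciferase output depends on the activity of this E-cadherin fragment. The depositor notes that the endogenous E-cadherin ATG was destroyed, so translation should begin at the luciferase start codon. The notes also record a single C deletion 5 bp upstream of that former ATG and a 33 bp linker separating the promoter from the luciferase gene. Downstream of luciferase lie the SV40 small t intron and an SV40 polyadenylation signal for transcript processing. A second SV40 poly(A) signal sits upstream of the insert, where it limits read-through transcription from the backbone.

The construct is suited to measuring the activity of the proximal E-cadherin promoter in different cell backgrounds. The associated study examined how repression acting on proximal promoter elements extinguishes E-cadherin expression in breast cancer cells.
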