Addgene plasmid #19290: pGL2Basic-EcadK1
Depositing lab: Eric Fearon. Depositing organization: University of Michigan. Publication: Extinction of E-cadherin expression in breast cancer via a dominant repression pathway acting on proximal promoter elements. Hajra KM, Ji X, Fearon ER. Oncogene. 1999 Dec 2. 18(51):7274-9. 10.1038/sj.onc.1203336 PubMed 10602481.
Backbone
  Vector backbone: pGL2Basic
  Backbone manufacturer: Promega
  Backbone size w/o insert (bp): 5568
  Vector type: Mammalian Expression, Luciferase
Growth in bacteria
  Bacterial resistance: Ampicillin, 100 μg/mL
  Growth temperature: 37°C
  Growth strain: DH5alpha
  Copy number: High Copy
Gene/Insert
  Gene/Insert name: E-cadherin
  Species: H. sapiens (human)
  Insert size (bp): 233
  Mutation: E-cad promoter sequences from -108 to +125
  Cloning method: Restriction Enzyme; 5′ cloning site SacI (not destroyed); 3′ cloning site HindIII (not destroyed)
  Sequencing primers: 5′ unknown; 3′ luc-rev
Terms and licenses: Academic/Nonprofit Terms; Industry Terms: Not Available to Industry
Depositor comments: Endogenous ATG of Ecad destroyed; "C" deleted 5 bp 5' of ATG (the destroyed one) 33 bp linker between Ecad promoter and luciferace gene.
How to cite: pGL2Basic-EcadK1 was a gift from Eric Fearon (Addgene plasmid # 19290 ; http://n2t.net/addgene:19290 ; RRID:Addgene_19290)
