>Addgene plasmid #19290 | pGL2Basic-EcadK1 | addgene partial sequence | sequence record 42451 | LucNrev 5'-CCTTATGCAGTTGCTCTCC-3'
GCGCCGGGCCTTTCTTTATGTTTTTGGCGTCTTCCATTTTACCAACAGTACCGGAATGCCAAGCTTGGGT
GGCTGCCGGGGACGCCGAGCGAGGGCAGGCGCCGGGTGCGGTCGGGTCGGGCCGGGCTGGAGCGGGCTGG
AGTCTGAACTGACTTCCGCAAGCTCACAGGTGCTTTGCAGTTCCGACGCCACTGAGAGGGGGTGCGTGGC
TGCAGCCAGGTGAGCCCCGGAGGCACCGCCCCCCGTACCGCTGATTGGCTGAGGGTTCACCTGCCGGCCA
CAGCCAATCAGCAGCGCGGACGAGCTCGGTACCTCCCGGGTTATGTTAGCTCAGTTACAGTACCATAAGA
TACATTGATGAGTTTGGACAAACCACAACTAGAATGCAGTGAAAAAAATGCTTTATTTGTGAAATTTGTG
ATGCTATTGCTTTATTTGTAACCATTATAAGCTGCAATAAACAAGTTAACAACAACAATTGCATTCATTT
TATGTTTCAGGTTCAGGGGGAGGTGTGGGAGGTTTTTTAAAGCAAGTAAAACCTCCACGTACCTTAATAT
TACTTACTTATCATGGTAGCTTGGGCTGGCGTAATAGCGAAGAGGCCCGCACCGATCGCCCTTCCCAACA
GTTGCGCAGCCTGAATGGCGAATGGCAAATTGTAAGCGTTAATATTTTGTTAAAATTCGCGTTAAATTTT
TGTTAAATCAGCTCATTTTTTAACCAATAGGCCGAAATCGGCAAAATCCCTTATAANTCAAAAGAATAGA
CCGAGATAGGGTTGAGTGTTGTTCCAGTT
